Addgene plasmid #78301: KRas FAK biosensor
Purpose: FRET biosensor. Visualization of FAK activity at plasma membrane outside lipid rafts in live cells
Depositing lab: Yingxiao Wang. Depositing organization: University of Illinois at Urbana-Champaign. Publication: Detection of focal adhesion kinase activation at membrane microdomains by fluorescence resonance energy transfer. Seong J, Ouyang M, Kim T, Sun J, Wen PC, Lu S, Zhuo Y, Llewellyn NM, Schlaepfer DD, Guan JL, Chien S, Wang Y. Nat Commun. 2011 Jul 26;2:406. doi: 10.1038/ncomms1414. PubMed 21792185.
Backbone
  Vector backbone: pcDNA3.1
  Backbone manufacturer: Invitrogen
  Backbone size w/o insert (bp): 5400
  Vector type: Mammalian Expression
Growth in bacteria
  Bacterial resistance: Ampicillin, 100 μg/mL
  Growth temperature: 37°C
  Growth strain: DH5alpha
  Copy number: High Copy
Gene/Insert
  Gene/Insert name: KRas FAK biosensor (alt name: ECFP-SH2 domain of c-Src-substrate-YPet-CAAX Box from KRas)
  Species: Synthetic
  Insert size (bp): 1850
  Promoter: CMV
  Cloning method: Restriction Enzyme; 5′ cloning site BamHI (not destroyed); 3′ cloning site EcoRI (not destroyed)
  Sequencing primers: 5′ CMV-F; 3′ BGH-rev
Terms and licenses: Academic/Nonprofit Terms; Industry Terms: Not Available to Industry
Depositor comments: A polybasic-geranylgeranyl motif (cysteine) adapted from K-Ras, was fused at the carboxy terminus of the Cyto-FAK biosensor (Addgene plasmid 78300) for the generation of KRas–FAK biosensor that can localize at the general membrane area outside DRM regions
How to cite: KRas FAK biosensor was a gift from Yingxiao Wang (Addgene plasmid # 78301 ; http://n2t.net/addgene:78301 ; RRID:Addgene_78301)
