[The description below was written by a language model from this plasmid's Addgene catalogue record.]
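Description:
KRas FAK biosensor is a mammalian expression plasmid built on the pcDNA3.1 backbone (about 5.4 kb without insert) and carrying a synthetic insert of roughly 1.85 kb cloned between BamHI and EcoRI sites, both of which are retained. It is propagated in E. coli as a high-copy plasmid under ampicillin selection. Expression in mammalian cells is driven by the CMV promoter. The use of a BGH reverse sequencing primer is consistent with the bovine growth hormone polyadenylation region found downstream of the cloning site in this backbone. No feature table is provided, so other backbone elements are not individually documented in the record.

The insert encodes a single-chain FRET reporter for focal adhesion kinase (FAK) activity, arranged as ECFP, the SH2 domain of c-Src, a substrate peptide, YPet, and a C-terminal CAAX box derived from K-Ras. In sensors of this design, phosphorylation of the substrate segment by the target kinase allows it to bind the neighbouring SH2 domain intramolecularly. This changes the distance or orientation between the ECFP donor and YPet acceptor, and therefore the FRET ratio. The exact substrate sequence is not stated in the record. The K-Ras tail, which the depositor describes as a polybasic-geranylgeranyl motif, was added to the carboxy terminus of a cytosolic version of the same FAK sensor. It anchors the protein to general plasma membrane regions outside detergent-resistant (lipid raft) microdomains. The construct is intended for live-cell imaging of FAK activation specifically at non-raft plasma membrane.
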