>Addgene plasmid #78301 | KRas FAK biosensor | addgene partial sequence | sequence record 149529 | CMV-F 5'-CGCAAATGGGCGGTAGGCGTG-3'
ACTAGAGAACCCACTGCTTACTGGCTTATCGAAATTAATACGACTCACTATAGGGAGACCCAAGCTTGCG
GCCGCCACCATGGTGCGGGGTTCTCATCATCATCATCATCATGGTATGGCTAGCATGACTGGTGGACAGC
AAATGGGTCGGGATCTGTACGACGATGACGATAAGGATCCCATGGTGAGCAAGGGCGAGGAGCTGTTCAC
CGGGGTGGTGCCCATCCTGGTCGAGCTGGACGGCGACGTAAACGGCCACAGGTTCAGCGTGTCCGGCGAG
GGCGAGGGCGATGCCACCTACGGCAAGCTGACCCTGAAGTTCATCTGCACCACCGGCAAGCTGCCCGTGC
CCTGGCCCACCCTCGTGACCACCCTGACCTGGGGCGTGCAGTGCTTCAGCCGCTACCCCGACCACATGAA
GCAGCACGACTTCTTCAAGTCCGCCATGCCCGAAGGCTACGTCCAGGAGCGTACCATCTTCTTCAAGGAC
GACGGCAACTACAAGACCCGCGCCGAGGTGAAGTTCGAGGGCGACACCCTGGTGAACCGCATCGAGCTGA
AGGGCATCGACTTCAAGGAGGACGGCAACATCCTGGGGCACAAGCTGGAGTACAACTACATCAGCCACAA
CGTCTATATCACCGCCGACAAGCAGAAGAACGGCATCAAGGCCCACTTCAAGATCCGCCACA
