>Addgene plasmid #78301 | KRas FAK biosensor | addgene partial sequence | sequence record 149530 | BGH-rev 5'-TAGAAGGCACAGTCGAGG-3'
ATAGGGCCCTCTAGATGCATGCTCGAGCGGCCGCCAGTGTGATGGATATCTGCAGAATTCTTACATGATC
ACGCACTTGGTCTTGCTCTTCTTCTTCTTCTTCTTTTTGTACAATTCATTCATACCCTCGGTAATACCAG
CAGCAGTCAAAAATTCTAACAAGACCATGTGGTCTCTCTTTTCGTTTGGATCTTTGAATAAGGCAGATTG
ATAGGATAAGTAATGGTTGTCTGGTAACAAGACTGGACCATCACCAATTGGAGTATTTTGTTGATAATGG
TCAGCTAATTGAACACCACCATCTTCAATGTTGTGTCTAATTTTGAAGTTAGCTTTGATACCATTCTTTT
GTTTGTCAGCAGTGATGTAAACATTGTGAGAGTTATAGTTGTATTCCAATTTGTGACCTAAAATGTTACC
ATCTTCTTTAAAATCAATACCTTTTAATTCGATTCTATTAACTAAGGTATCACCTTCAAACTTGACTTCA
GCTCTGGTCTTGTAGTTACCGTCATCTTTGAAAAAAATAGTTCTTTCTTGAACATAACCTTCTGGCATGG
CAGACTTGAAAAAGTCATGTTGTTTCATATGATCTGGGTATCTAGCAAAACATTGAACACCATAACCTAA
AGTAGTGACTAAGGTTGGCCATGGAACTGGCAATTTACCAGTAGTACAGAGTAATTTTAAGGTCAATTTA
CCGTACGTAGCATCACCTTCACCTTCACCGGAGACAGAAA
