>Addgene plasmid #78301 | KRas FAK biosensor | depositor partial sequence | sequence record 149531 | KRas FAK biosensor
GGATCCCATGGTGAGCAAGGGCGAGGAGCTGTTCACCGGGGTGGTGCCCATCCTGGTCGAGCTGGACGGC
GACGTAAACGGCCACAGGTTCAGCGTGTCCGGCGAGGGCGAGGGCGATGCCACCTACGGCAAGCTGACCC
TGAAGTTCATCTGCACCACCGGCAAGCTGCCCGTGCCCTGGCCCACCCTCGTGACCACCCTGACCTGGGG
CGTGCAGTGCTTCAGCCGCTACCCCGACCACATGAAGCAGCACGACTTCTTCAAGTCCGCCATGCCCGAA
GGCTACGTCCAGGAGCGTACCATCTTCTTCAAGGACGACGGCAACTACAAGACCCGCGCCGAGGTGAAGT
TCGAGGGCGACACCCTGGTGAACCGCATCGAGCTGAAGGGCATCGACTTCAAGGAGGACGGCAACATCCT
GGGGCACAAGCTGGAGTACAACTACATCAGCCACAACGTCTATATCACCGCCGACAAGCAGAAGAACGGC
ATCAAGGCCCACTTCAAGATCCGCCACAACATCGAGGACGGCAGCGTGCAGCTCGCCGACCACTACCAGC
AGAACACCCCCATCGGCGACGGCCCCGTGCTGCTGCCCGACAACCACTACCTGAGCACCCAGTCCGCCCT
GAGCAAAGACCCCAACGAGAAGCGCGATCACATGGTCCTGCTGGAGTTCGTGACCGCCGCCCGCATGCAT
TGGTATTTTGGGAAGATCACTCGTCGGGAGTCCGAGCGGCTGCTGCTCAACCCCGAAAACCCCCGGGGAA
CCTTCTTGGTCCGGGAGAGCGAGACGACAAAAGGTGCCTATTGCCTCTCCGTTTCTGACTTTGACAACGC
CAAGGGGCTCAATGTGAAGCACTACAAGATCCGCAAGCTGGACAGCGGCGGCTTCTACATCACCTCACGC
ACACAGTTCAGCAGCCTGCAGCAGCTGGTGGCCTACTACTCCAAACATGCTGATGGCTTGTGCCACCGCC
TGACTAACGTCTGTGGGTCTACATCTGGATCTGGGAAGCCGGGTTCTGGTGAGGGTTCTGAGACCGACGA
CTACGCTGAGATCATCGACGAGGAGGAGCTCGAGCTCTCTAAAGGTGAAGAATTATTCACTGGTGTTGTC
CCAATTTTGGTTGAATTAGATGGTGATGTTAATGGTCACAAATTTTCTGTCTCCGGTGAAGGTGAAGGTG
ATGCTACGTACGGTAAATTGACCTTAAAATTACTCTGTACTACTGGTAAATTGCCAGTTCCATGGCCAAC
CTTAGTCACTACTTTAGGTTATGGTGTTCAATGTTTTGCTAGATACCCAGATCATATGAAACAACATGAC
TTTTTCAAGTCTGCCATGCCAGAAGGTTATGTTCAAGAAAGAACTATTTTTTTCAAAGATGACGGTAACT
ACAAGACCAGAGCTGAAGTCAAGTTTGAAGGTGATACCTTAGTTAATAGAATCGAATTAAAAGGTATTGA
TTTTAAAGAAGATGGTAACATTTTAGGTCACAAATTGGAATACAACTATAACTCTCACAATGTTTACATC
ACTGCTGACAAACAAAAGAATGGTATCAAAGCTAACTTCAAAATTAGACACAACATTGAAGATGGTGGTG
TTCAATTAGCTGACCATTATCAACAAAATACTCCAATTGGTGATGGTCCAGTCTTGTTACCAGACAACCA
TTACTTATCCTATCAATCTGCCTTATTCAAAGATCCAAACGAAAAGAGAGACCACATGGTCTTGTTAGAA
TTTTTGACTGCTGCTGGTATTACCGAGGGTATGAATGAATTGTACAAAAAGAAGAAGAAGAAGAAGAGCA
AGACCAAGTGCGTGATCATGTAAGAATTC
